Addgene plasmid #49629: pTH-NH(G)-mCherry
Purpose: (Empty Backbone) Destination Vector for TALEColor-mCherry
Depositing lab: Thoru Pederson. Depositing organization: University of Massachusetts, Worcester. Publication: Visualization of repetitive DNA sequences in human chromosomes with transcription activator-like effectors. Ma H, Reyes-Gutierrez P, Pederson T. Proc Natl Acad Sci U S A. 2013 Dec 9. 10.1073/pnas.1319097110 PubMed 24324157.
Backbone
  Vector backbone: pcDNA4/TO
  Backbone manufacturer: Invitrogen
  Backbone size (bp): 5500
  Vector type: Mammalian Expression, TALEN
  Promoter: CMV
  Selectable markers: Hygromycin
Growth in bacteria
  Bacterial resistance: Chloramphenicol and Ampicillin, 25 & 100 μg/mL
  Growth temperature: 37°C
  Growth strain: ccdB Survival
  Copy number: High Copy
Gene/Insert
  Cloning method: Restriction Enzyme
Terms and licenses: Academic/Nonprofit Terms; Industry Terms: Not Available to Industry
Depositor comments: This destination vector for TALEs is compatible with the Zhang Lab TALE Toolbox.
How to cite: pTH-NH(G)-mCherry was a gift from Thoru Pederson (Addgene plasmid # 49629 ; http://n2t.net/addgene:49629 ; RRID:Addgene_49629)
