[The description below was written by a language model from this plasmid's Addgene catalogue record and pLannotate feature annotations shown in this document.]
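Description:
pTH-NH(G)-mCherry is an empty destination vector for building fluorescent TALE proteins ("TALEColor-mCherry") for expression in mammalian cells. It is based on the pcDNA4/TO backbone. The 8.6 kb plasmid replicates in E. coli from a high-copy ColE1/pUC-type origin, carries an f1 origin, and confers ampicillin resistance through bla. Because the cloning site holds a chloramphenicol-resistance/ccdB stuffer, the empty vector is selected on both ampicillin and chloramphenicol and must be propagated in a ccdB-tolerant strain. For selection in mammalian cells, an SV40 promoter drives a hygromycin resistance gene followed by an SV40 poly(A) signal. A short residual ble fragment after HygR suggests the hygromycin marker replaced the backbone's original Zeocin marker.

The expression unit uses the CMV enhancer and promoter, followed by short tet operator-like matches consistent with the tetracycline-regulatable CMV/TO promoter of this backbone. Downstream lie a TALE N-terminal segment (annotated by homology to AvrXa10), the CmR–ccdB counterselection cassette, a TALE C-terminal segment (homology to AvrBs3), mCherry, apparently as a C-terminal fusion, and the bGH polyadenylation signal. Inserting a custom array of TALE repeats replaces the toxic ccdB cassette, so only recombinant clones grow in standard strains, and the result is a full-length DNA-binding TALE fused to the red fluorescent protein. The depositor notes compatibility with a widely used TALE assembly toolbox. The "NH(G)" in the name probably denotes a repeat-variable diresidue specifying guanine built into the vector, though the record does not say so. According to the associated publication, such constructs are used to visualise repetitive DNA sequences in human chromosomes.
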