Features (pLannotate 1.2.2; 28 found; start..end, strand, type, name):
     27..79      -  misc_feature   bom (fragment): basis of mobility region from pBR322
    234..613     +  enhancer       CMV enhancer: human cytomegalovirus immediate early enhancer
    614..817     +  promoter       CMV promoter: human cytomegalovirus (CMV) immediate early promoter
    819..838     +  promoter       PLtetO-1 promoter (fragment): modified phage lambda PL promoter with tet operator sites (Lutz and Bujard, 1997)
    840..859     +  promoter       PLtetO-1 promoter (fragment): modified phage lambda PL promoter with tet operator sites (Lutz and Bujard, 1997)
    867..900     +  promoter       TRE3GV promoter (fragment): 3rd-generation Tet-responsive promoter that can be activated by binding of Tet-On® 3G, optimized for retroviral and lentiviral vectors
   1076..1543    +  CDS            avrXa10 (fragment): AVX10_XANOO - Experimental evidence at protein level: Swiss-Prot protein existence level 1. Avirulence protein. Induces the hypersensitive response (HR)in rice plants carrying the resistance gene Xa10. Activity depends on the presence of the core repeat domains; replacement with repeat domains from other proteins (AvrBs3 of X.euvesicatoria (AC P14727) or AvrXa7 of this organism) does not elicit the HR. Probably acts as a transcription factor in its host plant (rice) to induce plant resistance or disease. From Xanthomonas oryzae pv. oryzae.
   1574..1604    +  promoter       lac UV5 promoter: E. coli lac promoter with an "up" mutation
   1628..1657    +  promoter       cat promoter (fragment): promoter of the E. coli cat gene encoding chloramphenicol acetyltransferase
   1658..2317    +  CDS            CmR: chloramphenicol acetyltransferase; cat; confers resistance to chloramphenicol
   2496..2654    +  CDS            ccdA (fragment): CCDA_ECO57 - Also known as H, letA. Experimental evidence at protein level: Swiss-Prot protein existence level 1. Antitoxin component of a type II toxin-antitoxin (TA) system which inhibits the post-segregational killing (PSK) of plasmid-free cells, also referred to as a plasmid addiction system. Binds to and blocks the activity of CcdB; will also remove bound CcdB protein from the CcdB-GyrA complex by forming a CcdA-CcdB complex, a process termed rejuvenation. Functions as a transcriptional corepressor for the ccdAB operon, repression also requires CcdB (By similarity). From Escherichia coli
   2659..2961    +  CDS            ccdB: CCDB_ECOLI - Also known as G, letB, letD. Experimental evidence at protein level: Swiss-Prot protein existence level 1. Toxic component of a type II toxin-antitoxin (TA) system, functioning in plasmid maintainence. Responsible for the post- segregational killing (PSK) of plasmid-free cells, also referred to as a plasmid addiction system. Half-life of over 2 hours. Cell killing by CcdB is accompanied by filamentation, defects in chromosome and plasmid segregation, defects in cell division, formation of anucleate cells, decreased DNA synthesis and plasmid loss. Interferes with the activity of DN
   3073..3261    +  CDS            avrBs3 (fragment): AVRB3_XANEU - Experimental evidence at protein level: Swiss-Prot protein existence level 1. Avirulence protein. Acts as a transcription factor in C.annuum plants. In susceptible plants lacking the Bs3 resistance gene induces expression of a number of genes, including genes homologous to a family of auxin-induced genes, alpha-expansin genes, pectate lyase, anthocyanidin glucoside rhamnosyl transferase and at least one transcription factor, UPA20. Their expression leads to plant hypertrophy in mesophyll cells, probably mainly mediated by UPA20 (PubMed:17962565). In resistant plants induces the h
   3283..3990    +  CDS            mCherry: mCherry is a basic (constitutively fluorescent) red fluorescent protein published in 2004, derived from Discosoma sp.. It is reported to be a very rapidly-maturing monomer with low acid sensitivity.
   4031..4255    +  polyA_signal   bGH poly(A) signal: bovine growth hormone polyadenylation signal
   4259..4280    +  promoter       SV40 promoter (fragment): SV40 enhancer and early promoter
   4301..4729    +  rep_origin     f1 ori (sequence partly withheld): f1 bacteriophage origin of replication; arrow indicates direction of (+) strand synthesis
   4743..5072    +  promoter       SV40 promoter: SV40 enhancer and early promoter
   5121..6146    +  CDS            HygR: aminoglycoside phosphotransferase from E. coli; aph(4)-Ia; confers resistance to hygromycin
   6156..6281    +  CDS            ble (fragment): BLE_KLEPN - Experimental evidence at protein level: Swiss-Prot protein existence level 1. Binding protein with a strong affinity to the bleomycin family of antibiotics. Binds to CL990; an antimitotic-antibiotic compound. From Klebsiella pneumoniae.
   6276..6397    +  polyA_signal   SV40 poly(A) signal: SV40 polyadenylation signal
   6470..6486    -  protein_bind   lac operator: The lac repressor binds to the lac operator to inhibit transcription in E. coli. This inhibition can be relieved by adding lactose or isopropyl-β-D-thiogalactopyranoside (IPTG). lac repressor encoded by lacI
   6494..6524    -  promoter       lac promoter: promoter for the E. coli lac operon
   6539..6560    -  protein_bind   CAP binding site: CAP binding activates transcription in the presence of cAMP. E. coli catabolite activator protein
   6573..6665    -  CDS            lacI (fragment): lac repressor; lacI; The lac repressor binds to the lac operator to inhibit transcription in E. coli. This inhibition can be relieved by adding lactose or isopropyl-β-D-thiogalactopyranoside (IPTG).
   6848..7433    -  rep_origin     ori: high-copy-number ColE1/pMB1/pBR322/pUC origin of replication
   7604..8464    -  CDS            AmpR: β-lactamase; bla; confers resistance to ampicillin, carbenicillin, and related antibiotics
   8465..8569    -  promoter       AmpR promoter: bla
>Addgene plasmid #49629 | pTH-NH(G)-mCherry | depositor full sequence | sequence record 74765 | pTH-NH(G)-mCherry sequence 8600 bps
ACGGATCGGGAGATCTCCCGATCCCCTATGGTGCACTCTCAGTACAATCTGCTCTGATGCCGCATAGTTA
AGCCAGTATCTGCTCCCTGCTTGTGTGTTGGAGGTCGCTGAGTAGTGCGCGAGCAAAATTTAAGCTACAA
CAAGGCAAGGCTTGACCGACAATTCCATGAAGAATCTGCTTAGGGTTAGGCGTTTTGCGCTGCTTCGCGA
TGTACGGGCCAGATATACGCGTTGACATTGATTATTGACTAGTTATTAATAGTAATCAATTACGGGGTCA
TTAGTTCATAGCCCATATATGGAGTTCCGCGTTACATAACTTACGGTAAATGGCCCGCCTGGCTGACCGC
CCAACGACCCCCGCCCATTGACGTCAATAATGACGTATGTTCCCATAGTAACGCCAATAGGGACTTTCCA
TTGACGTCAATGGGTGGAGTATTTACGGTAAACTGCCCACTTGGCAGTACATCAAGTGTATCATATGCCA
AGTACGCCCCCTATTGACGTCAATGACGGTAAATGGCCCGCCTGGCATTATGCCCAGTACATGACCTTAT
GGGACTTTCCTACTTGGCAGTACATCTACGTATTAGTCATCGCTATTACCATGGTGATGCGGTTTTGGCA
GTACATCAATGGGCGTGGATAGCGGTTTGACTCACGGGGATTTCCAAGTCTCCACCCCATTGACGTCAAT
GGGAGTTTGTTTTGGCACCAAAATCAACGGGACTTTCCAAAATGTCGTAACAACTCCGCCCCATTGACGC
AAATGGGCGGTAGGCGTGTACGGTGGGAGGTCTATATAAGCAGAGCTCTCCCTATCAGTGATAGAGATCT
CCCTATCAGTGATAGAGATCGTCGACGAGCTCGTTTAGTGAACCGTCAGATCGCCTGGAGACGCCATCCA
CGCTGTTTTGACCTCCATAGAAGACACCGGGACCGATCCAGCCTGGCGCGCCGGTTCTGGATCCGGTTCT
CAATTGGGTTCTACCGGTTAGGGGCCACCATGGACTATAAGGACCACGACGGAGACTACAAGGATCATGA
TATTGATTACAAAGACGATGACGATAAGATGGCCCCAAAGAAGAAGCGGAAGGTCGGTATCCACGGAGTC
CCAGCAGCCGTAGATTTGAGAACTTTGGGATATTCACAGCAGCAGCAGGAAAAGATCAAGCCCAAAGTGA
GGTCGACAGTCGCGCAGCATCACGAAGCGCTGGTGGGTCATGGGTTTACACATGCCCACATCGTAGCCTT
GTCGCAGCACCCTGCAGCCCTTGGCACGGTCGCCGTCAAGTACCAGGACATGATTGCGGCGTTGCCGGAA
GCCACACATGAGGCGATCGTCGGTGTGGGGAAACAGTGGAGCGGAGCCCGAGCGCTTGAGGCCCTGTTGA
CGGTCGCGGGAGAGCTGAGAGGGCCTCCCCTTCAGCTGGACACGGGCCAGTTGCTGAAGATCGCGAAGCG
GGGAGGAGTCACGGCGGTCGAGGCGGTGCACGCGTGGCGCAATGCGCTCACGGGAGCACCCCTCAACCTG
ACAGAGACCGCGGCCGCATTAGGCACCCCAGGCTTTACACTTTATGCTTCCGGCTCGTATAATGTGTGGA
TTTTGAGTTAGGATCCGTCGAGATTTTCAGGAGCTAAGGAAGCTAAAATGGAGAAAAAAATCACTGGATA
TACCACCGTTGATATATCCCAATGGCATCGTAAAGAACATTTTGAGGCATTTCAGTCAGTTGCTCAATGT
ACCTATAACCAGACCGTTCAGCTGGATATTACGGCCTTTTTAAAGACCGTAAAGAAAAATAAGCACAAGT
TTTATCCGGCCTTTATTCACATTCTTGCCCGCCTGATGAATGCTCATCCGGAATTCCGTATGGCAATGAA
AGACGGTGAGCTGGTGATATGGGATAGTGTTCACCCTTGTTACACCGTTTTCCATGAGCAAACTGAAACG
TTTTCATCGCTCTGGAGTGAATACCACGACGATTTCCGGCAGTTTCTACACATATATTCGCAAGATGTGG
CGTGTTACGGTGAAAACCTGGCCTATTTCCCTAAAGGGTTTATTGAGAATATGTTTTTCGTCTCAGCCAA
TCCCTGGGTGAGTTTCACCAGTTTTGATTTAAACGTGGCCAATATGGACAACTTCTTCGCCCCCGTTTTC
ACCATGGGCAAATATTATACGCAAGGCGACAAGGTGCTGATGCCGCTGGCGATTCAGGTTCATCATGCCG
TTTGTGATGGCTTCCATGTCGGCAGAATGCTTAATGAATTACAACAGTACTGCGATGAGTGGCAGGGCGG
GGCGTAAAGATCTGGATCCGGCTTACTAAAAGCCAGATAACAGTATGCGTATTTGCGCGCTGATTTTTGC
GGTATAAGAATATATACTGATATGTATACCCGAAGTATGTCAAAAAGAGGTATGCTATGAAGCAGCGTAT
TACAGTGACAGTTGACAGCGACAGCTATCAGTTGCTCAAGGCATATATGATGTCAATATCTCCGGTCTGG
TAAGCACAACCATGCAGAATGAAGCCCGTCGTCTGCGTGCCGAACGCTGGAAAGCGGAAAATCAGGAAGG
GATGGCTGAGGTCGCCCGGTTTATTGAAATGAACGGCTCTTTTGCTGACGAGAACAGGGGCTGGTGAAAT
GCAGTTTAAGGTTTACACCTATAAAAGAGAGAGCCGTTATCGTCTGTTTGTGGATGTACAGAGTGATATT
ATTGACACGCCCGGGCGACGGATGGTGATCCCCCTGGCCAGTGCACGTCTGCTGTCAGATAAAGTCTCCC
GTGAACTTTACCCGGTGGTGCATATCGGGGATGAAAGCTGGCGCATGATGACCACCGATATGGCCAGTGT
GCCGGTCTCCGTTATCGGGGAAGAAGTGGCTGATCTCAGCCACCGCGAAAATGACATCAAAAACGCCATT
AACCTGATGTTCTGGGGAATATAAATGTCAGGCTCCCTTATACACAGCCAGTCTGCAGGTCGACGGTCTC
GACTCACGCCTGAGCAGGTAGTGGCTATTGCATCCAACCACGGGGGCAGACCCGCACTGGAGTCAATCGT
GGCCCAGCTTTCGAGGCCGGACCCCGCGCTGGCCGCACTCACTAATGATCATCTTGTAGCGCTGGCCTGC
CTCGGCGGACGACCCGCCTTGGATGCGGTGAAGAAGGGGCTCCCGCACGCGCCTGCATTGATTAAGCGGA
CCAACAGAAGGATTCCCGAGAGGACATCACATCGAGTGGCAGGCCTGCAGGGAAGTGGAAGTATGGTGAG
CAAGGGCGAGGAGGATAACATGGCCATCATCAAGGAGTTCATGCGCTTCAAGGTGCACATGGAGGGCTCC
GTGAACGGCCACGAGTTCGAGATCGAGGGCGAGGGCGAGGGCCGCCCCTACGAGGGCACCCAGACCGCCA
AGCTGAAGGTGACCAAGGGTGGCCCCCTGCCCTTCGCCTGGGACATCCTGTCCCCTCAGTTCATGTACGG
CTCCAAGGCCTACGTGAAGCACCCCGCCGACATCCCCGACTACTTGAAGCTGTCCTTCCCCGAGGGCTTC
AAGTGGGAGCGCGTGATGAACTTCGAGGACGGCGGCGTGGTGACCGTGACCCAGGACTCCTCACTGCAGG
ACGGCGAGTTCATCTACAAGGTGAAGCTGCGCGGCACCAACTTCCCCTCCGACGGCCCCGTAATGCAGAA
GAAGACCATGGGCTGGGAGGCCTCCTCCGAGCGGATGTACCCCGAGGACGGCGCCCTGAAGGGCGAGATC
AAGCAGAGGCTGAAGCTGAAGGACGGCGGCCACTACGACGCTGAGGTCAAGACCACCTACAAGGCCAAGA
AGCCCGTGCAGCTGCCCGGCGCCTACAACGTCAACATCAAGTTGGACATCACCTCCCACAACGAGGACTA
CACCATCGTGGAACAGTACGAACGCGCTGAGGGCCGCCACTCCACCGGCGGCATGGACGAGCTGTACAAG
TAGTCTAGAGGGCCCGTTTAAACCCGCTGATCAGCCTCGACTGTGCCTTCTAGTTGCCAGCCATCTGTTG
TTTGCCCCTCCCCCGTGCCTTCCTTGACCCTGGAAGGTGCCACTCCCACTGTCCTTTCCTAATAAAATGA
GGAAATTGCATCGCATTGTCTGAGTAGGTGTCATTCTATTCTGGGGGGTGGGGTGGGGCAGGACAGCAAG
GGGGAGGATTGGGAAGACAATAGCAGGCATGCTGGGGATGCGGTGGGCTCTATGGCTTCTGAGGCGGAAA
GAACCAGCTGGGGCTCTAGGGGGTATCCCC
[124 nt withheld, positions 4301-4424]
C
[91 nt withheld, positions 4426-4516]
A
[49 nt withheld, positions 4518-4566]
CCTTTGACGTTGGAGTCCACGTTCTTT
[37 nt withheld, positions 4594-4630]
ACCCTATCTCGGTCTATTCTTTTGATTTATAAGGGATTTTGCCGATTTCGGCCTATTGGTTAAAAAATGA
GCTGATTTAACAAAAATTTAACGCGAATTAATTCTGTGGAATGTGTGTCAGTTAGGGTGTGGAAAGTCCC
CAGGCTCCCCAGCAGGCAGAAGTATGCAAAGCATGCATCTCAATTAGTCAGCAACCAGGTGTGGAAAGTC
CCCAGGCTCCCCAGCAGGCAGAAGTATGCAAAGCATGCATCTCAATTAGTCAGCAACCATAGTCCCGCCC
CTAACTCCGCCCATCCCGCCCCTAACTCCGCCCAGTTCCGCCCATTCTCCGCCCCATGGCTGACTAATTT
TTTTTATTTATGCAGAGGCCGAGGCCGCCTCTGCCTCTGAGCTATTCCAGAAGTAGTGAGGAGGCTTTTT
TGGAGGCCTAGGCTTTTGCAAAAAGCTCCCGGGAGCTTGTATATCCATTTTCGGATCTGATCAGCACGTG
ATGAAAAAGCCTGAACTCACCGCGACGTCTGTCGAGAAGTTTCTGATCGAAAAGTTCGACAGCGTCTCCG
ACCTGATGCAGCTCTCGGAGGGCGAAGAATCTCGTGCTTTCAGCTTCGATGTAGGAGGGCGTGGATATGT
CCTGCGGGTAAATAGCTGCGCCGATGGTTTCTACAAAGATCGTTATGTTTATCGGCACTTTGCATCGGCC
GCGCTCCCGATTCCGGAAGTGCTTGACATTGGGGAATTCAGCGAGAGCCTGACCTATTGCATCTCCCGCC
GTGCACAGGGTGTCACGTTGCAAGACCTGCCTGAAACCGAACTGCCCGCTGTTCTGCAGCCGGTCGCGGA
GGCCATGGATGCGATCGCTGCGGCCGATCTTAGCCAGACGAGCGGGTTCGGCCCATTCGGACCGCAAGGA
ATCGGTCAATACACTACATGGCGTGATTTCATATGCGCGATTGCTGATCCCCATGTGTATCACTGGCAAA
CTGTGATGGACGACACCGTCAGTGCGTCCGTCGCGCAGGCTCTCGATGAGCTGATGCTTTGGGCCGAGGA
CTGCCCCGAAGTCCGGCACCTCGTGCACGCGGATTTCGGCTCCAACAATGTCCTGACGGACAATGGCCGC
ATAACAGCGGTCATTGACTGGAGCGAGGCGATGTTCGGGGATTCCCAATACGAGGTCGCCAACATCTTCT
TCTGGAGGCCGTGGTTGGCTTGTATGGAGCAGCAGACGCGCTACTTCGAGCGGAGGCATCCGGAGCTTGC
AGGATCGCCGCGGCTCCGGGCGTATATGCTCCGCATTGGTCTTGACCAACTCTATCAGAGCTTGGTTGAC
GGCAATTTCGATGATGCAGCTTGGGCGCAGGGTCGATGCGACGCAATCGTCCGATCCGGAGCCGGGACTG
TCGGGCGTACACAAATCGCCCGCAGAAGCGCGGCCGTCTGGACCGATGGCTGTGTAGAAGTACTCGCCGA
TAGTGGAAACCGACGCCCCAGCACTCGTCCGAGGGCAAAGGAATAGCACGTGCTACGAGATTTCGATTCC
ACCGCCGCCTTCTATGAAAGGTTGGGCTTCGGAATCGTTTTCCGGGACGCCGGCTGGATGATCCTCCAGC
GCGGGGATCTCATGCTGGAGTTCTTCGCCCACCCCAACTTGTTTATTGCAGCTTATAATGGTTACAAATA
AAGCAATAGCATCACAAATTTCACAAATAAAGCATTTTTTTCACTGCATTCTAGTTGTGGTTTGTCCAAA
CTCATCAATGTATCTTATCATGTCTGTATACCGTCGACCTCTAGCTAGAGCTTGGCGTAATCATGGTCAT
AGCTGTTTCCTGTGTGAAATTGTTATCCGCTCACAATTCCACACAACATACGAGCCGGAAGCATAAAGTG
TAAAGCCTGGGGTGCCTAATGAGTGAGCTAACTCACATTAATTGCGTTGCGCTCACTGCCCGCTTTCCAG
TCGGGAAACCTGTCGTGCCAGCTGCATTAATGAATCGGCCAACGCGCGGGGAGAGGCGGTTTGCGTATTG
GGCGCTCTTCCGCTTCCTCGCTCACTGACTCGCTGCGCTCGGTCGTTCGGCTGCGGCGAGCGGTATCAGC
TCACTCAAAGGCGGTAATACGGTTATCCACAGAATCAGGGGATAACGCAGGAAAGAACATGTGAGCAAAA
GGCCAGCAAAAGGCCAGGAACCGTAAAAAGGCCGCGTTGCTGGCGTTTTTCCATAGGCTCCGCCCCCCTG
ACGAGCATCACAAAAATCGACGCTCAAGTCAGAGGTGGCGAAACCCGACAGGACTATAAAGATACCAGGC
GTTTCCCCCTGGAAGCTCCCTCGTGCGCTCTCCTGTTCCGACCCTGCCGCTTACCGGATACCTGTCCGCC
TTTCTCCCTTCGGGAAGCGTGGCGCTTTCTCATAGCTCACGCTGTAGGTATCTCAGTTCGGTGTAGGTCG
TTCGCTCCAAGCTGGGCTGTGTGCACGAACCCCCCGTTCAGCCCGACCGCTGCGCCTTATCCGGTAACTA
TCGTCTTGAGTCCAACCCGGTAAGACACGACTTATCGCCACTGGCAGCAGCCACTGGTAACAGGATTAGC
AGAGCGAGGTATGTAGGCGGTGCTACAGAGTTCTTGAAGTGGTGGCCTAACTACGGCTACACTAGAAGAA
CAGTATTTGGTATCTGCGCTCTGCTGAAGCCAGTTACCTTCGGAAAAAGAGTTGGTAGCTCTTGATCCGG
CAAACAAACCACCGCTGGTAGCGGTTTTTTTGTTTGCAAGCAGCAGATTACGCGCAGAAAAAAAGGATCT
CAAGAAGATCCTTTGATCTTTTCTACGGGGTCTGACGCTCAGTGGAACGAAAACTCACGTTAAGGGATTT
TGGTCATGAGATTATCAAAAAGGATCTTCACCTAGATCCTTTTAAATTAAAAATGAAGTTTTAAATCAAT
CTAAAGTATATATGAGTAAACTTGGTCTGACAGTTACCAATGCTTAATCAGTGAGGCACCTATCTCAGCG
ATCTGTCTATTTCGTTCATCCATAGTTGCCTGACTCCCCGTCGTGTAGATAACTACGATACGGGAGGGCT
TACCATCTGGCCCCAGTGCTGCAATGATACCGCGAGAACCACGCTCACCGGCTCCAGATTTATCAGCAAT
AAACCAGCCAGCCGGAAGGGCCGAGCGCAGAAGTGGTCCTGCAACTTTATCCGCCTCCATCCAGTCTATT
AATTGTTGCCGGGAAGCTAGAGTAAGTAGTTCGCCAGTTAATAGTTTGCGCAACGTTGTTGCCATTGCTA
CAGGCATCGTGGTGTCACGCTCGTCGTTTGGTATGGCTTCATTCAGCTCCGGTTCCCAACGATCAAGGCG
AGTTACATGATCCCCCATGTTGTGCAAAAAAGCGGTTAGCTCCTTCGGTCCTCCGATCGTTGTCAGAAGT
AAGTTGGCCGCAGTGTTATCACTCATGGTTATGGCAGCACTGCATAATTCTCTTACTGTCATGCCATCCG
TAAGATGCTTTTCTGTGACTGGTGAGTACTCAACCAAGTCATTCTGAGAATAGTGTATGCGGCGACCGAG
TTGCTCTTGCCCGGCGTCAATACGGGATAATACCGCGCCACATAGCAGAACTTTAAAAGTGCTCATCATT
GGAAAACGTTCTTCGGGGCGAAAACTCTCAAGGATCTTACCGCTGTTGAGATCCAGTTCGATGTAACCCA
CTCGTGCACCCAACTGATCTTCAGCATCTTTTACTTTCACCAGCGTTTCTGGGTGAGCAAAAACAGGAAG
GCAAAATGCCGCAAAAAAGGGAATAAGGGCGACACGGAAATGTTGAATACTCATACTCTTCCTTTTTCAA
TATTATTGAAGCATTTATCAGGGTTATTGTCTCATGAGCGGATACATATTTGAATGTATTTAGAAAAATA
AACAAATAGGGGTTCCGCGCACATTTCCCCGAAAAGTGCCACCTGACGTC
