>Addgene plasmid #49629 | pTH-NH(G)-mCherry | addgene partial sequence | sequence record 76191 | CMV-F
CTATATAAGCAGAGCTCTCCCTATCAGTGATAGAGATCTCCCTATCAGTGATAGAGATCGTCGACGAGCT
CGTTTAGTGAACCGTCAGATCGCCTGGAGACGCCATCCACGCTGTTTTGACCTCCATAGAAGACACCGGG
ACCGATCCAGCCTGGCGCGCCGGTTCTGGATCCGGTTCTCAATTGGGTTCTACCGGTTAGGGGCCACCAT
GGACTATAAGGACCACGACGGAGACTACAAGGATCATGATATTGATTACAAAGACGATGACGATAAGATG
GCCCCAAAGAAGAAGCGGAAGGTCGGTATCCACGGAGTCCCAGCAGCCGTAGATTTGAGAACTTTGGGAT
ATTCACAGCAGCAGCAGGAAAAGATCAAGCCCAAAGTGAGGTCGACAGTCGCGCAGCATCACGAAGCGCT
GGTGGGTCATGGGTTTACACATGCCCACATCGTAGCCTTGTCGCAGCACCCTGCAGCCCTTGGCACGGTC
GCCGTCAAGTACCAGGACATGATTGCGGCGTTGCCGGAAGCCACACATGAGGCGATCGTCGGTGTGGGGA
AACAGTGGAGCGGAGCCCGAGCGCTTGAGGCCCTGTTGACGGTCGCGGGAGAGCTGAGAGGGCCTCCCCT
TCAGCTGGACACGGGCCAGTTGCTGAAGATCGCGAAGCGGGGAGGAGTCACGGCGGTCGAGGCGGTGCAC
GCGTGGCGCAATGCGCTCACGGGAGCACCCCTCAACCTGACAGAGACCGCGGCCGCATTAGGCACCCCAG
GCTTTACACTTTATGCTTCCGGCTCGTATAATGTGTGGATTTTGAGTTAGGATCCGTCGAGATTTTCAGG
AGCTAAGGAAGCTAAAATGGAGAAAAAAATCACTGGATATACCACCGTTGATATATCCCAATGGCATCGT
AAAGAACATTTTGAGGCATTTCAGTCAGTTGCTCAATGTACCTATAACCAGACCGTTCAGCTGGATATTA
CGGCCTTTTT
