>Addgene plasmid #49629 | pTH-NH(G)-mCherry | addgene partial sequence | sequence record 77069 | BGH-rev 5'-TAGAAGGCACAGTCGAGG-3'
GCTCGTCCATGCCGCCGGTGGAGTGGCGGCCCTCAGCGCGTTCGTACTGTTCCACGATGGTGTAGTCCTC
GTTGTGGGAGGTGATGTCCAACTTGATGTTGACGTTGTAGGCGCCGGGCAGCTGCACGGGCTTCTTGGCC
TTGTAGGTGGTCTTGACCTCAGCGTCGTAGTGGCCGCCGTCCTTCAGCTTCAGCCTCTGCTTGATCTCGC
CCTTCAGGGCGCCGTCCTCGGGGTACATCCGCTCGGAGGAGGCCTCCCAGCCCATGGTCTTCTTCTGCAT
TACGGGGCCGTCGGAGGGGAAGTTGGTGCCGCGCAGCTTCACCTTGTAGATGAACTCGCCGTCCTGCAGT
GAGGAGTCCTGGGTCACGGTCACCACGCCGCCGTCCTCGAAGTTCATCACGCGCTCCCACTTGAAGCCCT
CGGGGAAGGACAGCTTCAAGTAGTCGGGGATGTCGGCGGGGTGCTTCACGTAGGCCTTGGAGCCGTACAT
GAACTGAGGGGACAGGATGTCCCAGGCGAAGGGCAGGGGGCCACCCTTGGTCACCTTCAGCTTGGCGGTC
TGGGTGCCCTCGTAGGGGCGGCCCTCGCCCTCGCCCTCGATCTCGAACTCGTGGCCGTTCACGGAGCCCT
CCATGTGCACCTTGAAGCGCATGAACTCCTTGATGATGGCCATGTTATCCTCCTCGCCCTTGCTCACCAT
ACTTCCACTTCCCTGCAGGCCTGCCACTCGATGTGATGTCCTCTCGGGAATCCTTCTGTTGGTCCGCTTA
ATCAATGCA
