>Addgene plasmid #49629 | pTH-NH(G)-mCherry | addgene partial sequence | sequence record 77727 | mCherry-R 5'-TTGGTCACCTTCAGCTTGG-3'
CGCCCTCGCCCTCGATCTCGAACTCGTGGCCGTTCACGGAGCCCTCCATGTGCACCTTGAAGCGCATGAA
CTCCTTGATGATGGCCATGTTATCCTCCTCGCCCTTGCTCACCATACTTCCACTTCCCTGCAGGCCTGCC
ACTCGATGTGATGTCCTCTCGGGAATCCTTCTGTTGGTCCGCTTAATCAATGCAGGCGCGTGCGGGAGCC
CCTTCTTCACCGCATCCAAGGCGGGTCGTCCGCCGAGGCAGGCCAGCGCTACAAGATGATCATTAGTGAG
TGCGGCCAGCGCGGGGTCCGGCCTCGAAAGCTGGGCCACGATTGACTCCAGTGCGGGTCTGCCCCCGTGG
TTGGATGCAATAGCCACTACCTGCTCAGGCGTGAGTCGAGACCGTCGACCTGCAGACTGGCTGTGTATAA
GGGAGCCTGACATTTATATTCCCCAGAACATCAGGTTAATGGCGTTTTTGATGTCATTTTCGCGGTGGCT
GAGATCAGCCACTTCTTCCCCGATAACGGAGACCGGCACACTGGCCATATCGGTGGTCATCATGCGCCAG
CTTTCATCCCCGATATGCACCACCGGGTAAAGTTCACGGGAGACTTTATCTGACAGCAGACGTGCACTGG
CCAGGGGGATCACCATCCGTCGCCCGGGCGTGTCAATAATATCACTCTGTACATCCACAAACAGACGATA
ACGGCTCTCTCTTTTATAGGTGTAAACCTTAAACTGCATTTCACCAGCCCCTGTTCTCGTCAGCAAAAGA
GCCGTTCATTTCAATAAACCGGGCGACCTCAGCCATCCCTTCCTGATTTTCCGCTTTCCAGCGTTCGGCA
CGCAGACGACGGG
